Addgene plasmid #230533: AiP1440 - pAAV-AiE2173m-minBG-SYFP2-WPRE3-BGHpA
Purpose: AiE2173m is an enhancer sequence, designed to drive AAV-mediated transgene expression in specific populations of brain cells
Depositing lab: Allen Institute for Brain Science & Bosiljka Tasic. Depositing organization: Allen Institute. Publication: A suite of enhancer AAVs and transgenic mouse lines for genetic access to cortical cell types. Ben-Simon Y, Hooper M, Narayan S, Daigle TL, Dwivedi D, Way SW, Oster A, Stafford DA, Mich JK, Taormina MJ, Martinez RA, Opitz-Araya X, Roth JR, Alexander JR, Allen S, Amster A, Arbuckle J, Ayala A, Baker PM, Bakken TE, Barcelli T, Barta S, Bendrick J, Bertagnolli D, Bielstein C, Bishwakarma P, Bowlus J, Boyer G, Brouner K, Casian B, Casper T, Chakka AB, Chakrabarty R, Chance RK, Chavan S, Clark M, Colbert K, Collman F, Daniel S, Departee M, DiValentin P, Donadio N, Dotson N, Egdorf T, Fliss T, Gabitto M, Garcia J, Gary A, Gasperini M, Gloe J, Goldy J, Gore BB, Graybuck L, Greisman N, Haeseleer F, Halterman C, Haradon Z, Hastings SD, Helback O, Ho W, Hockemeyer D, Huang C, Huff S, Hunker A, Johansen N, Jones D, Juneau Z, Kalmbach B, Kannan M, Khem S, Kussick E, Kutsal R, Larsen R, Lee C, Lee AY, Leibly M, Lenz GH, Li S, Liang E, Lusk N, Madigan Z, Malloy J, Malone J, McCue R, Melchor J, Mollenkopf T, Moosman S, Morin E, Newman D, Ng L, Ngo K, Omstead V, Otto S, Oyama A, Pena N, Pham T, Phillips E, Pom CA, Potekhina L, Ransford S, Ray PL, Rette D, Reynoldson C, Rimorin C, Rocha D, Ruiz A, Sanchez REA, Sawyer L, Sedeno-Cortes A, Sevigny JP, Shapovalova N, Shepard N, Shulga L, Sigler AR, Siverts L, Soliman S, Somasundaram S, Staats B, Stewart K, Szelenyi E, Tieu M, Trader C, Tran A, van Velthoven CTJ, Walker M, Wang Y, Weed N, Wirthlin M, Wood T, Wynalda B, Yao Z, Zhou T, Ariza J, Dee N, Reding M, Ronellenfitch K, Mufti S, Sunkin SM, Smith KA, Esposito L, Waters J, Thyagarajan B, Yao S, Lein ES, Zeng H, Levi BP, Ngai J, Ting JT, Tasic B. Cell. 2025 May 16:S0092-8674(25)00513-6. doi: 10.1016/j.cell.2025.05.002. PubMed 40403729.
Backbone
  Vector backbone: pAAV2
  Vector type: AAV
Growth in bacteria
  Bacterial resistance: Ampicillin, 100 μg/mL
  Growth temperature: 37°C
  Growth strain: NEB Stable
  Copy number: High Copy
Gene/Insert
  Gene/Insert name: SYFP2
  Species: Synthetic
  Promoter: minBG
  Cloning method: Restriction Enzyme; 5′ cloning site MluI (unknown if destroyed); 3′ cloning site SacI (unknown if destroyed)
Terms and licenses: Academic/Nonprofit Terms; Industry Terms: Not Available to Industry
How to cite: AiP1440 - pAAV-AiE2173m-minBG-SYFP2-WPRE3-BGHpA was a gift from Allen Institute for Brain Science & Bosiljka Tasic (Addgene plasmid # 230533 ; http://n2t.net/addgene:230533 ; RRID:Addgene_230533)
