[The description below was written by a language model from this plasmid's Addgene catalogue record and pLannotate feature annotations shown in this document.]
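Description:
AiP1440 - pAAV-AiE2173m-minBG-SYFP2-WPRE3-BGHpA is an AAV transfer (cis) plasmid built on a pAAV2 backbone, intended for packaging a reporter genome into recombinant adeno-associated virus for delivery to brain tissue. In bacteria it is maintained through a high-copy ColE1/pUC-type origin and selected with ampicillin via the bla (AmpR) gene under its own promoter. An f1 phage origin is also present in the backbone, along with short remnants of pBR322 bom and rop sequences. The full sequence is about 5.5 kb. The expression cassette is bounded by AAV2 inverted terminal repeats, which provide the signals for genome replication and encapsidation. The annotation detects the 3′ ITR intact and the 5′ ITR only as short fragments, which may reflect how hard these repeats are to sequence and annotate.

Between the ITRs, the enhancer AiE2173m sits upstream of a minimal beta-globin promoter (minBG). The minimal promoter has little activity by itself, so transcription depends on the enhancer, which is designed to restrict expression to specific populations of brain cells. The record does not state which cell types it targets. The enhancer is not annotated in the feature table. A hit to a Spi-1 5′ UTR element falls within the region upstream of the reporter and is probably a similarity match rather than a designed part. The payload is SYFP2, a rapidly maturing monomeric yellow fluorescent protein, followed by WPRE3, a shortened woodchuck hepatitis posttranscriptional element that boosts transcript expression, and the bovine growth hormone polyadenylation signal. The construct serves as a fluorescent reporter for evaluating enhancer-driven, cell-type-selective labelling, as part of a collection of enhancer AAVs for genetic access to cortical cell types.
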