Features (pLannotate 1.2.2; 15 found; start..end, strand, type, name):
     12..39      +  repeat_region  AAV2 ITR (fragment): inverted terminal repeat of adeno-associated virus serotype 2 inverted
     68..95      +  repeat_region  AAV2 ITR (fragment): inverted terminal repeat of adeno-associated virus serotype 2 inverted
    725..894     +  ncRNA          Spi-1: Accession: RF00232 - Spi-1 (PU.1) 5' UTR regulatory element
   1472..2188    +  CDS            SYFP2: SYFP2 is a basic (constitutively fluorescent) yellow fluorescent protein published in 2006, derived from Aequorea victoria. It is reported to be a very rapidly-maturing monomer with moderate acid sensitivity.
   2228..2385    +  misc_feature   WPRE (fragment): woodchuck hepatitis virus posttranscriptional regulatory element
   2391..2471    +  misc_feature   WPRE (fragment): woodchuck hepatitis virus posttranscriptional regulatory element
   2488..2599    +  polyA_signal   bGH poly(A) signal: bovine growth hormone polyadenylation signal
   2717..2857    +  repeat_region  AAV2 ITR: inverted terminal repeat of adeno-associated virus serotype 2 inverted
   2862..2913    -  misc_feature   bom (fragment): basis of mobility region from pBR322
   2932..3387    +  rep_origin     f1 ori (sequence partly withheld): f1 bacteriophage origin of replication; arrow indicates direction of (+) strand synthesis
   3388..3437    -  misc_feature   bom (fragment): basis of mobility region from pBR322
   3539..3574    -  CDS            rop (fragment): Rop protein, which maintains plasmids at low copy number; rop
   3669..3773    +  promoter       AmpR promoter: bla
   3774..4634    +  CDS            AmpR: β-lactamase; bla; confers resistance to ampicillin, carbenicillin, and related antibiotics
   4805..5393    +  rep_origin     ori: high-copy-number ColE1/pMB1/pBR322/pUC origin of replication
>Addgene plasmid #230533 | AiP1440 - pAAV-AiE2173m-minBG-SYFP2-WPRE3-BGHpA | addgene full sequence | sequence record 461942 | Addgene NGS Result
CCTGCAGGCAGCTGCGCGCTCGCTCGCTCACTGAGGCCGCCCGGGCGTCGGGCGACCTTTGGTCGCCCGG
CCTCAGTGAGCGAGCGAGCGCGCAGAGAGGGAGTGGCCAACTCCATCACTAGGGGTTCCTGCGGCCGCAC
GCGTTGTAAGAGTAATAATCGCCGGCGCCACTTGAGAAGTCTGGAAAGGAGATAAAATGTGGGAGACCCA
GTGTCTACTGTTGGCCCTAATTGGCTTAGGACGATCTAGCAGATATTGCAGGGCCTACAGGAAGAGCCAA
GCCTGGCAGCCTTGGGACCAAAGTCCTCCACCTGACAAATTCACCCTCAAAATTAGGGATCCACGCTCTC
GCTATTCTGACCCCCCGAAGAGGGGACTCTTGGCCACCAGAGGGGACTGAGAAGAAATCGGTATTATTAG
GCTAAAAGAACAGTGGACTACTTCAGCAAGGCCTAGCGACCGGAGCAGCAGAAGCCTTCCATGGTAGTGC
TAGCCTTTCTCCCTCCCAGCCCCAGTTTCCTCTGGGCAGGGGCCTGGCCCCCTGTCTTCCCAGGGCTGCC
CTTTGAGAACCACCTGCCCCAGCCGGCCAGAGACTTCCTGTAGCGCAAGAGATTTATGCAAACGGGCTGG
GGCGGTGATGTCACCCCAAGGGGACTATCTCCCAGTGGCAGGCCCTTCGATAAAATCAGGAACTTGTGCT
GGCCCTGCAATGTCAAGGGAGGGGGCTCACCCAGGGCTCCTGTAGCTCAGGGGGCAGGCCTGAGCCCTGC
GTCTGACCCACGACCGTCCAGTCCCCCGACGGGGCACCTGGTCCTGAGGGGGATCCGCCTTGATCCCCAC
CGAAGCAGGGGATCTGACCAACCTGGAGCTCAGCTGGATGTTACAGGCGTGCAAAATGGAAGGGTTTTCC
CTCACCGCCCCTGTGAGTACTGGGGCTTCACTACCAGCCCAGCCTGGGGCTTTGGGATGTGTGACCATCT
GCCCACTAACCCACCAGCCCACCCGATGCCCTCCGGCTCCCTATCAGTGGGAAGTTGGTGTTTCCTCCCC
GGAGCTGCTGGTCTGAGACCCAGCGAGGGGCCATTGGCTTCCTTAGAGCATGCCCTGGCGGGCTGAGGGT
TGCCGGCTGGCCCCATGGTGGGGCTGTGATCGGTGGGGCCTGAACAGCTATTTATAGATGGGTTCAGTGG
CAGGCCGAACTCTAGGGCAGGGTTCTGGGTTGAAGATGGCGAGGGCGGCTCCTGAGAGGCCATGGATGAG
GAGATCTGGAGACTGGCCTAGGAGTCTCTGGAGGCAACAGGAGAGGTTTCAACTCAAGACCTGTGGGCTC
CTGAGGCAAAGGCTATTAGAACTCGAAGTCACCCCGCCGGCGGAGCTCGGGCTGGGCATAAAAGTCAGGG
CAGAGCCATCTATTGCTTACATTTGCTTCTGGGATCCAGATCTTTCGAAGCTAGCGCTACCGGTCGCCAC
CATGGTGAGCAAGGGCGAGGAGCTGTTCACCGGGGTGGTGCCCATCCTGGTCGAGCTGGACGGCGACGTA
AACGGCCACAAGTTCAGCGTGTCCGGCGAGGGCGAGGGCGATGCCACCTACGGCAAGCTGACCCTGAAGC
TGATCTGCACCACCGGCAAGCTGCCCGTGCCCTGGCCCACCCTCGTGACCACCCTGGGCTACGGCGTGCA
GTGCTTCGCCCGCTACCCCGACCACATGAAGCAGCACGACTTCTTCAAGTCCGCCATGCCCGAAGGCTAC
GTCCAGGAGCGCACCATCTTCTTCAAGGACGACGGCAACTACAAGACCCGCGCCGAGGTGAAGTTCGAGG
GCGACACCCTGGTGAACCGCATCGAGCTGAAGGGCATCGACTTCAAGGAGGACGGCAACATCCTGGGGCA
CAAGCTGGAGTACAACTACAACAGCCACAACGTCTATATCACCGCCGACAAGCAGAAGAACGGCATCAAG
GCCAACTTCAAGATCCGCCACAACATCGAGGACGGCGGCGTGCAGCTCGCCGACCACTACCAGCAGAACA
CCCCCATCGGCGACGGCCCCGTGCTGCTGCCCGACAACCACTACCTGAGCTACCAGTCCAAGCTGAGCAA
AGACCCCAACGAGAAGCGCGATCACATGGTCCTGCTGGAGTTCGTGACCGCCGCCGGGATCACTCTCGGC
ATGGACGAGCTGTACAAGTAAGTCGACGGCGCGCCGCGGCCGCGAATTCGATATCATAATCAACCTCTGG
ATTACAAAATTTGTGAAAGATTGACTGGTATTCTTAACTATGTTGCTCCTTTTACGCTATGTGGATACGC
TGCTTTAATGCCTTTGTATCATGCTATTGCTTCCCGTATGGCTTTCATTTTCTCCTCCTTGTATAAATCC
TGGTTAGTTCTTGCCACGGCGGAACTCATCGCCGCCTGCCTTGCCCGCTGCTGGACAGGGGCTCGGCTGT
TGGGCACTGACAATTCCGTGGCTCGAGAGATCTTCGACTGTGCCTTCTAGTTGCCAGCCATCTGTTGTTT
GCCCCTCCCCCGTGCCTTCCTTGACCCTGGAAGGTGCCACTCCCACTGTCCTTTCCTAATAAAATGAGGA
AATTGCATCGCATTGTCTGAGTAGGTGTCATTCTATTCTGGGGGGTGGGGTGGGGCAGGACAGCAAGGGG
GAGGATTGGGAAGACAATAGCAGGCATGAGATCTCACGTGCGGACCGAGCGGCCGCAGGAACCCCTAGTG
ATGGAGTTGGCCACTCCCTCTCTGCGCGCTCGCTCGCTCACTGAGGCCGGGCGACCAAAGGTCGCCCGAC
GCCCGGGCTTTGCCCGGGCGGCCTCAGTGAGCGAGCGAGCGCGCAGCTGCCTGCAGGGGCGCCTGATGCG
GTATTTTCTCCTTACGCATCTGTGCGGTATTTCACACCGCATA
[95 nt withheld, positions 2914-3008]
T
[46 nt withheld, positions 3010-3055]
C
[141 nt withheld, positions 3057-3197]
CCTTTGACGTTGGAGTCCACGTTCTTT
[37 nt withheld, positions 3225-3261]
ACTCTATCTCGGGCTATTCTTTTGATTTATAAGGGATTTTGCCGATTTCGGTCTATTGGTTAAAAAATGA
GCTGATTTAACAAAAATTTAACGCGAATTTTAACAAAATATTAACGTTTACAATTTTATGGTGCACTCTC
AGTACAATCTGCTCTGATGCCGCATAGTTAAGCCAGCCCCGACACCCGCCAACACCCGCTGACGCGCCCT
GACGGGCTTGTCTGCTCCCGGCATCCGCTTACAGACAAGCTGTGACCGTCTCCGGGAGCTGCATGTGTCA
GAGGTTTTCACCGTCATCACCGAAACGCGCGAGACGAAAGGGCCTCGTGATACGCCTATTTTTATAGGTT
AATGTCATGATAATAATGGTTTCTTAGACGTCAGGTGGCACTTTTCGGGGAAATGTGCGCGGAACCCCTA
TTTGTTTATTTTTCTAAATACATTCAAATATGTATCCGCTCATGAGACAATAACCCTGATAAATGCTTCA
ATAATATTGAAAAAGGAAGAGTATGAGTATTCAACATTTCCGTGTCGCCCTTATTCCCTTTTTTGCGGCA
TTTTGCCTTCCTGTTTTTGCTCACCCAGAAACGCTGGTGAAAGTAAAAGATGCTGAAGATCAGTTGGGTG
CACGAGTGGGTTACATCGAACTGGATCTCAACAGCGGTAAGATCCTTGAGAGTTTTCGCCCCGAAGAACG
TTTTCCAATGATGAGCACTTTTAAAGTTCTGCTATGTGGCGCGGTATTATCCCGTATTGACGCCGGGCAA
GAGCAACTCGGTCGCCGCATACACTATTCTCAGAATGACTTGGTTGAGTACTCACCAGTCACAGAAAAGC
ATCTTACGGATGGCATGACAGTAAGAGAATTATGCAGTGCTGCCATAACCATGAGTGATAACACTGCGGC
CAACTTACTTCTGACAACGATCGGAGGACCGAAGGAGCTAACCGCTTTTTTGCACAACATGGGGGATCAT
GTAACTCGCCTTGATCGTTGGGAACCGGAGCTGAATGAAGCCATACCAAACGACGAGCGTGACACCACGA
TGCCTGTAGCAATGGCAACAACGTTGCGCAAACTATTAACTGGCGAACTACTTACTCTAGCTTCCCGGCA
ACAATTAATAGACTGGATGGAGGCGGATAAAGTTGCAGGACCACTTCTGCGCTCGGCCCTTCCGGCTGGC
TGGTTTATTGCTGATAAATCTGGAGCCGGTGAGCGTGGGTCTCGCGGTATCATTGCAGCACTGGGGCCAG
ATGGTAAGCCCTCCCGTATCGTAGTTATCTACACGACGGGGAGTCAGGCAACTATGGATGAACGAAATAG
ACAGATCGCTGAGATAGGTGCCTCACTGATTAAGCATTGGTAACTGTCAGACCAAGTTTACTCATATATA
CTTTAGATTGATTTAAAACTTCATTTTTAATTTAAAAGGATCTAGGTGAAGATCCTTTTTGATAATCTCA
TGACCAAAATCCCTTAACGTGAGTTTTCGTTCCACTGAGCGTCAGACCCCGTAGAAAAGATCAAAGGATC
TTCTTGAGATCCTTTTTTTCTGCGCGTAATCTGCTGCTTGCAAACAAAAAAACCACCGCTACCAGCGGTG
GTTTGTTTGCCGGATCAAGAGCTACCAACTCTTTTTCCGAAGGTAACTGGCTTCAGCAGAGCGCAGATAC
CAAATACTGTTCTTCTAGTGTAGCCGTAGTTAGGCCACCACTTCAAGAACTCTGTAGCACCGCCTACATA
CCTCGCTCTGCTAATCCTGTTACCAGTGGCTGCTGCCAGTGGCGATAAGTCGTGTCTTACCGGGTTGGAC
TCAAGACGATAGTTACCGGATAAGGCGCAGCGGTCGGGCTGAACGGGGGGTTCGTGCACACAGCCCAGCT
TGGAGCGAACGACCTACACCGAACTGAGATACCTACAGCGTGAGCTATGAGAAAGCGCCACGCTTCCCGA
AGGGAGAAAGGCGGACAGGTATCCGGTAAGCGGCAGGGTCGGAACAGGAGAGCGCACGAGGGAGCTTCCA
GGGGGAAACGCCTGGTATCTTTATAGTCCTGTCGGGTTTCGCCACCTCTGACTTGAGCGTCGATTTTTGT
GATGCTCGTCAGGGGGGCGGAGCCTATGGAAAAACGCCAGCAACGCGGCCTTTTTACGGTTCCTGGCCTT
TTGCTGGCCTTTTGCTCACATGT
